>Addgene plasmid #146053 | pAc5.1B-EGFP-DmTral-LSm-R21ES13AI15A-V5His6_C | depositor full sequence | sequence record 288498 | Full Sequence
CTTCAAGGAATTAATTCTATATTCTAAAAACACAAATGATACTTCTAAAAAAAATCATGAATGGCATCAA
CTCTGAATCAAATCTTTGCAGATGCACCTACTTCTCATTTCCACTGTCACATCATTTTTCCAGATCTCGC
TGCCTGTTATGTGGCCCACAAACCAAGACACGTTTTATGGCCATTAAAGCTGGCTGATCGTCGCCAAACA
CCAAATACATATCAATATGTACATTCGAGAAAGAAGCGATCAAAGAAGCGTCTTCGGGCGAGTAGGAGAA
TGCGGAGGAGAAGGAGAACGAGCTGATCTAGTATCTCTCCACAATCCAATGCCAACTGACCAACTGGCCA
TATTCGGAGCAATTTGAAGCCAATTTCCATCGCCTGGCGATCGCTCCATTCTTGGCTATATGTTTTTCAC
CGTTCCCGGGGCCATTTTCAAAGACTCGTCGGTAAGATAAGATTGTGTCACTCGCTGTCTCTCTTCATTT
GTCGAAGAATGCTGAGGAATTTCGCGATGACGTCGGCGAGTATTTTGAAGAATGAGAATAATTTGTATTT
ATACGAAAATCAGTTAGTGGAATTTTCTACAAAAACATGTTATCTATAGATAATTTTGTTGCAAAATATG
TTGACTATGACAAAGATTGTATGTATATACCTTTAATGTATTCTCATTTTCTTATGTATTTATAATGGCA
ATGATGATACTGATGATATTTTAAGATGATGCCAGACCACAGGCTGATTTCTGCGTCTTTTGCCGAACGC
AGTGCATGTGCGGTTGTTGTTTTTTGGAATAGTTTCAATTTTCGGACTGTCCGCTTTGATTTCAGTTTCT
TGGCTTATTCAAAAAGCAAAGTAAAGCCAAAAAAGCGAGATGGCAATACCAAATGCGGCAAAACGGTAGT
GGAAGGAAAGGGGTGCGGGGCAGCGGAAGGAAGGGTGGGGCGGGGCGTGGCGGGGTCTGTGGCTGGGCGC
GACGTCACCGACGTTGGAGCCACTCCTTTGACCATGTGTGCGTGTGTGTATTATTCGTGTCTCGCCACTC
GCCGGTTGTTTTTTTCTTTTTATCTCGCTCTCTCTAGCGCCATCTCGTACGCATGCTCAACGCACCGCAT
GTTGCCGTGTCCTTTATGCGTCATTTTGGCTCGAAATAGGCAATTATTTAAACAAAGATTAGTCAACGAA
AACGCTAAAATAAATAAGTCTACAATATGGTTACTTATTGCCATGTGTGTGCAGCCAACGATAGCAACAA
AAGCAACAACACAGTGGCTTTCCCTCTTTCACTTTTTGTTTGCAAGCGCGTGCGAGCAAGACGGCACGAC
CGGCAAACGCAATTACGCTGACAAAGAGCAGACGAAGTTTTGGCCGAAAAACATCAAGGCGCCTGATACG
AATGCATTTGCAATAACAATTGCGATATTTAATATTGTTTATGAAGCTGTTTGACTTCAAAACACACAAA
AAAAAAAATAAAACAAATTATTTGAAAGAGAATTAGGAATCGGACAGCTTATCGTTACGGGCTAACAGCA
CACCGAGACGAAATAGCTTACCTGACGTCACAGCCTCTGGAAGAACTGCCGCCAAGCAGAGAGAGAGAGA
AAAAGAGGGAGAGCAGCTTAGACCGCATGTGCTTGTGTGTGAGGCGTCTCTCTCTTCGTCTCCTGTTTGC
GCAAACGCATAGACTGCACTGAGAAAATCGATTACCTATTTTTTATGAATGAATATTTGCACTATTACTA
TTCAAAACTATTAAGATAGCAATCACATTCAATAGCCAAATACTATACCACCTGAGCGATGCAACGAAAT
GATCAATTTGAGCAAAAATGCTGCATATTTAGGACGGCATCATTATAGAAATGCTTCTTGCTGTGTACTT
TTCTCTCGTCTGGCAGCTGTTTCGCCGTTATTGTTAAAACCGGCTTAAGTTAGGTGTGTTTTCTACGACT
AGTGATGCCCCTACTAGAAGATGTGTGTTGCACAAATGTCCCTGAATAACCAATTTGAAGTGCAGATAGC
AGTAAACGTAAGCTAATATGAATATTATTTAACTGTAATGTTTTAATATCGCTGGACATTACTAATAAAC
CCACTATAAACACATGTACATATGTATGTTTTGGCATACAATGAGTAGTTGGGGAAAAAATGTGTAAAAG
CACCGTGACCATCACAGCATAAAGATAACCAGCTGAAGTATCGAATATGAGTAACCCCCAAATTGAATCA
CATGCCGCAACTGATAGGACCCATGGAAGTACACTCTTCATGGCGATATACAAGACACACACAAGCACGA
ACACCCAGTTGCGGAGGAAATTCTCCGTAAATGAAAACCCAATCGGCGAACAATTCATACCCATATATGG
TAAAAGTTTTGAACGCGACTTGAGAGCGGAGAGCATTGCGGCTGATAAGGTTTTAGCGCTAAGCGGGCTT
TATAAAACGGGCTGCGGGACCAGTTTTCATATCACTACCGTTTGAGTTCTTGTGCTGTGTGGATACTCCT
CCCGACACAAAGCCGCTCCATCAGCCAGCAGTCGTCTAATCCAGAGACCCCGGATCGGGGTACCAACATG
GTGAGCAAGGGCGAGGAGCTGTTCACCGGGGTGGTGCCCATCCTGGTCGAGCTGGACGGCGACGTAAACG
GCCACAAGTTCAGCGTGTCCGGCGAGGGCGAGGGCGATGCCACCTACGGCAAGCTGACCCTGAAGTTCAT
CTGCACCACCGGCAAGCTGCCCGTGCCCTGGCCCACCCTCGTGACCACCCTGACCTACGGCGTGCAGTGC
TTCAGCCGCTACCCCGACCACATGAAGCAGCACGACTTCTTCAAGTCCGCCATGCCCGAAGGCTACGTCC
AGGAGCGCACCATCTTCTTCAAGGACGACGGCAACTACAAGACCCGCGCCGAGGTGAAGTTCGAGGGCGA
CACCCTGGTGAACCGCATCGAGCTGAAGGGCATCGACTTCAAGGAGGACGGCAACATCCTGGGGCACAAG
CTGGAGTACAACTACAACAGCCACAACGTCTATATCATGGCCGACAAGCAGAAGAACGGCATCAAGGTGA
ACTTCAAGATCCGCCACAACATCGAGGACGGCAGCGTGCAGCTCGCCGACCACTACCAGCAGAACACCCC
CATCGGCGACGGCCCCGTGCTGCTGCCCGACAACCACTACCTGAGCACCCAGTCCGCCCTGAGCAAAGAC
CCCAACGAGAAGCGCGATCACATGGTCCTGCTGGAGTTCGTGACCGCCGCCGGGATCACTCTCGGCATGG
ACGAGCTGTACAAGCCAAGCTTGAATTCTATGAGCGGGGGATTACCGGAGTTGGGCTCCAAAATCGCGCT
CGCGTCCAAGGCGGACATTGAGTACGAGGGCCGCCTGTACACGGTGGATCCGCAGGAGTGCACCATTGCG
CTCTCGAGTGTGCGATCCTTCGGTACAGAAGATCGGGACACCCAGTTCCAGATAGCGCCGCAATCGCAGA
TCTACGACTACATCCTCTTCCGTGGCTCGGACATCAAGGACATTCGCGTTGTCAACAACCACACGCTGCC
GCACCACAATGACCCGGCGATCATGCAGGCGCAGCTCGGCGGCCGCTCGAGTCTAGAGGGCCCGCGGTTC
GAAGGTAAGCCTATCCCTAACCCTCTCCTCGGTCTCGATTCTACGCGTACCGGTCATCATCACCATCACC
ATTGAGTTTAAACCCGCTGATCAGCCTCGACTGTGCCTTCTAAGGCCTGAGCTCGCTGATCAGCCTCGAT
CGAGGATCCAGACATGATAAGATACATTGATGAGTTTGGACAAACCACAACTAGAATGCAGTGAAAAAAA
TGCTTTATTTGTGAAATTTGTGATGCTATTGCTTTATTTGTAACCATTATAAGCTGCAATAAACAAGTTA
ACAACAACAATTGCATTCATTTTATGTTTCAGGTTCAGGGGGAGGTGTGGGAGGTTTTTTAAAGCAAGTA
AAACCTCTACAAATGTGGTATGGCTGATTATGATCAGTCGACCGATGCCCTTGAGAGCCTTCAACCCAGT
CAGCTCCTTCCGGTGGGCGCGGGGCATGACTATCGTCGCCGCACTTATGACTGTCTTCTTTATCATGCAA
CTCGTAGGACAGGTGCCGGCAGCGCTCTGGGTCATTTTCGGCGAGGACCGCTTTCGCTGGAGCGCGACGA
TGATCGGCCTGTCGCTTGCGGTATTCGGAATCTTGCACGCCCTCGCTCAAGCCTTCGTCACTGGTCCCGC
CACCAAACGTTTCGGCGAGAAGCAGGCCATTATCGCCGGCATGGCGGCCGACGCGCTGGGCTACGTCTTG
CTGGCGTTCGCGACGCGAGGCTGGATGGCCTTCCCCATTATGATTCTTCTCGCTTCCGGCGGCATCGGGA
TGCCCGCGTTGCAGGCCATGCTGTCCAGGCAGGTAGATGACGACCATCAGGGACAGCTTCAAGGATCGCT
CGCGGCTCTTACCAGCCAGCAAAAGGCCAGGAACCGTAAAAAGGCCGCGTTGCTGGCGTTTTTCCATAGG
CTCCGCCCCCCTGACGAGCATCACAAAAATCGACGCTCAAGTCAGAGGTGGCGAAACCCGACAGGACTAT
AAAGATACCAGGCGTTTCCCCCTGGAAGCTCCCTCGTGCGCTCTCCTGTTCCGACCCTGCCGCTTACCGG
ATACCTGTCCGCCTTTCTCCCTTCGGGAAGCGTGGCGCTTTCTCAATGCTCACGCTGTAGGTATCTCAGT
TCGGTGTAGGTCGTTCGCTCCAAGCTGGGCTGTGTGCACGAACCCCCCGTTCAGCCCGACCGCTGCGCCT
TATCCGGTAACTATCGTCTTGAGTCCAACCCGGTAAGACACGACTTATCGCCACTGGCAGCAGCCACTGG
TAACAGGATTAGCAGAGCGAGGTATGTAGGCGGTGCTACAGAGTTCTTGAAGTGGTGGCCTAACTACGGC
TACACTAGAAGGACAGTATTTGGTATCTGCGCTCTGCTGAAGCCAGTTACCTTCGGAAAAAGAGTTGGTA
GCTCTTGATCCGGCAAACAAACCACCGCTGGTAGCGGTGGTTTTTTTGTTTGCAAGCAGCAGATTACGCG
CAGAAAAAAAGGATCTCAAGAAGATCCTTTGATCTTTTCTACGGGGTCTGACGCTCAGTGGAACGAAAAC
TCACGTTAAGGGATTTTGGTCATGAGATTATCAAAAAGGATCTTCACCTAGATCCTTTTAAATTAAAAAT
GAAGTTTTAAATCAATCTAAAGTATATATGAGTAAACTTGGTCTGACAGTTACCAATGCTTAATCAGTGA
GGCACCTATCTCAGCGATCTGTCTATTTCGTTCATCCATAGTTGCCTGACTCCCCGTCGTGTAGATAACT
ACGATACGGGAGGGCTTACCATCTGGCCCCAGTGCTGCAATGATACCGCGAGACCCACGCTCACCGGCTC
CAGATTTATCAGCAATAAACCAGCCAGCCGGAAGGGCCGAGCGCAGAAGTGGTCCTGCAACTTTATCCGC
CTCCATCCAGTCTATTAATTGTTGCCGGGAAGCTAGAGTAAGTAGTTCGCCAGTTAATAGTTTGCGCAAC
GTTGTTGCCATTGCTGCAGGCATCGTGGTGTCACGCTCGTCGTTTGGTATGGCTTCATTCAGCTCCGGTT
CCCAACGATCAAGGCGAGTTACATGATCCCCCATGTTGTGCAAAAAAGCGGTTAGCTCCTTCGGTCCTCC
GATCGTTGTCAGAAGTAAGTTGGCCGCAGTGTTATCACTCATGGTTATGGCAGCACTGCATAATTCTCTT
ACTGTCATGCCATCCGTAAGATGCTTTTCTGTGACTGGTGAGTACTCAACCAAGTCATTCTGAGAATAGT
GTATGCGGCGACCGAGTTGCTCTTGCCCGGCGTCAACACGGGATAATACCGCGCCACATAGCAGAACTTT
AAAAGTGCTCATCATTGGAAAACGTTCTTCGGGGCGAAAACTCTCAAGGATCTTACCGCTGTTGAGATCC
AGTTCGATGTAACCCACTCGTGCACCCAACTGATCTTCAGCATCTTTTACTTTCACCAGCGTTTCTGGGT
GAGCAAAAACAGGAAGGCAAAATGCCGCAAAAAAGGGAATAAGGGCGACACGGAAATGTTGAATACTCAT
ACTCTTCCTTTTTCAATATTATTGAAGCATTTATCAGGGTTATTGTCTCATGAGCGGATACATATTTGAA
TGTATTTAGAAAAATAAACAAATAGGGGTTCCGCGCACATTTCCCCGAAAAGTGCCACCTGACGTCTAAG
AAACCATTATTATCATGACATTAACCTATAAAAATAGGCGTATCACGAGGCCCTTTCGT
Features (pLannotate 1.2.2; 10 found; start..end, strand, type, name):
     56..2568    +  promoter       Ac5 promoter: Drosophila melanogaster actin 5C promoter
   2588..3304    +  CDS            EGFP: EGFP is a basic (constitutively fluorescent) green fluorescent protein published in 1996, derived from Aequorea victoria. It is reported to be a rapidly-maturing weak dimer with moderate acid sensitivity.
   3320..3622    +  CDS            LSM14B (fragment): LS14B_HUMAN - Also known as C20orf40 From Homo sapiens (Human).
   3644..3685    +  CDS            V5 tag: epitope tag from simian virus 5
   3785..3919    -  polyA_signal   SV40 poly(A) signal: SV40 polyadenylation signal
   3942..4026    -  CDS            large T antigen (fragment): large T antigen from SV40 (simian virus 40)
   4027..4497    +  CDS            TcR (fragment): tetracycline efflux protein; tet; confers resistance to tetracycline
   4541..5129    -  rep_origin     ori: high-copy-number ColE1/pMB1/pBR322/pUC origin of replication
   5300..6160    -  CDS            AmpR: β-lactamase; bla; confers resistance to ampicillin, carbenicillin, and related antibiotics
   6161..6265    -  promoter       AmpR promoter: bla
