[The description below was written by a language model from this plasmid's Addgene catalogue record and pLannotate feature annotations shown in this document.]
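Description:
pAc5.1B-EGFP-DmTral-LSm-R21ES13AI15A-V5His6_C is an insect-cell expression plasmid of about 6.4 kb. The catalogue lists the backbone as unknown, although the name and annotated parts point to a pAc5.1-style vector. It is propagated in E. coli through a ColE1/pUC-type origin and selected with ampicillin via the bla gene and its own promoter. The record describes it as low copy, even though the annotated origin is of the high-copy class. The short tetracycline-resistance and SV40 large T antigen fragments in the annotation appear to be non-functional backbone remnants.

Expression is driven by the Drosophila melanogaster actin 5C promoter, which gives strong constitutive transcription in fly cell lines. It is followed by an EGFP coding sequence and then a roughly 300 bp insert encoding the LSm domain of Drosophila Trailer Hitch (Tral). The automated annotation labels this segment as a fragment of human LSM14B, which reflects homology to the related human protein rather than the actual source. By its name, the insert carries the substitutions R21E, S13A and I15A, and the record also notes one silent change (A198C) relative to the reference sequence. A V5 epitope tag is annotated downstream, and the name indicates a His6 tag as well, though that tag was not detected and the record does not say whether the tags are read in frame with the insert. An SV40 polyadenylation signal terminates the unit.

The construct produces an N-terminally EGFP-tagged mutant Tral LSm domain. The associated publication examines how Tral and EDC3 associate with DCP1 and Me31B, so it probably serves to test the effect of these mutations on such interactions or on localisation. The depositor sequence may be theoretical rather than fully verified.
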