Addgene plasmid #146053: pAc5.1B-EGFP-DmTral-LSm-R21ES13AI15A-V5His6_C
Purpose: Insect Expression of DmTral-LSm-R21ES13AI15A
Depositing lab: Elisa Izaurralde. Depositing organization: Max Planck Institute for Developmental Biology. Publication: Similar modes of interaction enable Trailer Hitch and EDC3 to associate with DCP1 and Me31B in distinct protein complexes. Tritschler F, Eulalio A, Helms S, Schmidt S, Coles M, Weichenrieder O, Izaurralde E, Truffault V. Mol Cell Biol. 2008 Nov . 28(21):6695-708. 10.1128/MCB.00759-08 PubMed 18765641.
Backbone
  Vector backbone: Unknown
  Vector type: Insect Expression
Growth in bacteria
  Bacterial resistance: Ampicillin, 100 μg/mL
  Growth temperature: 37°C
  Growth strain: DH5alpha
  Copy number: Low Copy
Gene/Insert
  Gene/Insert name: DmTral-LSm-R21ES13AI15A (alt names: Trailer Hitch; Dm LSm27)
  Species: D. melanogaster (fly)
  Mutation: one silent mutation A198C compared to the sequence given by: NCBI:NM_140328.4 or UniProt Q9VTZ0.
  Entrez Gene: tral (a.k.a. Dmel_CG10686, BEST:GH08269, CG10686, DmLSm15, Dmel\CG10686, LSm15, Lsm15, Scd6p, TRAL, Tral, anon-EST:Posey139, anon-WO0172774.89, anon-WO02059370.24, p67, p70)
  Cloning method: Unknown
Terms and licenses: Academic/Nonprofit Terms; Industry Terms: Not Available to Industry
Depositor comments: Plasmids from this collection were made available to the research community and donated after the lab closed. Please note that the sequence provided by the depositing laboratory may be theoretical/predicted or based on Sanger sequencing results. There may be discrepancies between sequencing results obtained by Addgene and the depositor sequence. If an Addgene verified sequence is not available, please contact before placing your order to request that our lab fully sequence the plasmid.
How to cite: pAc5.1B-EGFP-DmTral-LSm-R21ES13AI15A-V5His6_C was a gift from Elisa Izaurralde (Addgene plasmid # 146053 ; http://n2t.net/addgene:146053 ; RRID:Addgene_146053)
